>Addgene plasmid #179427 | pMH010_phiC31_neo-5xTetO-pEF-H2B-mCitrine-1.2kb,lambda-pRSV-H2B-mCherry | addgene full sequence | sequence record 355467 | Addgene NGS Result
GATTTAAAACTTCATTTTTAATTTAAAAGGATCTAGGTGAAGATCCTTTTTGATAATCTCATGACCAAAA
TCCCTTAACGTGAGTTTTCGTTCCACTGAGCGTCAGACCCCGTAGAAAAGATCAAAGGATCTTCTTGAGA
TCCTTTTTTTCTGCGCGTAATCTGCTGCTTGCAAACAAAAAAACCACCGCTACCAGCGGTGGTTTGTTTG
CCGGATCAAGAGCTACCAACTCTTTTTCCGAAGGTAACTGGCTTCAGCAGAGCGCAGATACCAAATACTG
TTCTTCTAGTGTAGCCGTAGTTAGGCCACCACTTCAAGAACTCTGTAGCACCGCCTACATACCTCGCTCT
GCTAATCCTGTTACCAGTGGCTGCTGCCAGTGGCGATAAGTCGTGTCTTACCGGGTTGGACTCAAGACGA
TAGTTACCGGATAAGGCGCAGCGGTCGGGCTGAACGGGGGGTTCGTGCACACAGCCCAGCTTGGAGCGAA
CGACCTACACCGAACTGAGATACCTACAGCGTGAGCTATGAGAAAGCGCCACGCTTCCCGAAGGGAGAAA
GGCGGACAGGTATCCGGTAAGCGGCAGGGTCGGAACAGGAGAGCGCACGAGGGAGCTTCCAGGGGGAAAC
GCCTGGTATCTTTATAGTCCTGTCGGGTTTCGCCACCTCTGACTTGAGCGTCGATTTTTGTGATGCTCGT
CAGGGGGGCGGAGCCTATGGAAAAACGCCAGCAACGCGGCCTTTTTACGGTTCCTGGCCTTTTGCTGGCC
TTTTGCTCACATGTTCTTTCCTGCGGTACCGATCATAATCAGCCATACCACATTTGTAGAGGTTTTACTT
GCTTTAAAAAACCTCCCACACCTCCCCCTGAACCTGAAACATAAAATGAATGCAATTGTTGTTGTTAACT
TGTTTATTGCAGCTTATAATGGTTACAAATAAAGCAATAGCATCACAAATTTCACAAATAAAGCATTTTT
TTCACTGCATTCTAGTTGTGGTTTGTCCAAACTCATCAATGTATCTTATCATGTCTGGATCATAATCAGC
CATACCACATTTGTAGAGGTTTTACTTGCTTTAAAAAACCTCCCACACCTCCCCCTGAACCTGAAACATA
AAATGAATGCAATTGTTGTTGTTAACTTGTTTATTGCAGCTTATAATGGTTACAAATAAAGCAATAGCAT
CACAAATTTCACAAATAAAGCATTTTTTTCACTGCATTCTAGTTGTGGTTTGTCCAAACTCATCAATGTA
TCTTATCATGTCTGCTCGAGGTCGACGATGTAGGTCACGGTCTCGAAGCCGCGGTGCGGGTGCCAGGGCG
TGCCCTTGGGCTCCCCGGGCGCGTACTCCACCTCACCCATCTGGTCCATCATGATGAACGGGTCGAGGTG
GCGGTAGTTGATCCCGGCGAACGCGCGGCGCACCGGGAAGCCCTCGCCCTCGAAACCGCTGGGCGCGGTG
GTCACGGTGAGCACGGGACGTGCGACGGCGTCGGCGGGTGCGGATACGCGGGGCAGCGTCAGCGGGTTCT
CGACGGTCACGGCGGGCATGTCGACGGTATCGATAAGCTTACGCGTGCTAGCGCATGCAGATCTACTAGT
CGGCCGGATAAAGATATCAACTCGAGATGGGATCGGCCATTGAACAAGATGGATTGCACGCAGGTTCTCC
GGCCGCTTGGGTGGAGAGGCTATTCGGCTATGACTGGGCACAACAGACAATCGGCTGCTCTGATGCCGCC
GTGTTCCGGCTGTCAGCGCAGGGGCGCCCGGTTCTTTTTGTCAAGACCGACCTGTCCGGTGCCCTGAATG
AACTGCAGGACGAGGCAGCGCGGCTATCGTGGCTGGCCACGACGGGCGTTCCTTGCGCAGCTGTGCTCGA
CGTTGTCACTGAAGCGGGAAGGGACTGGCTGCTATTGGGCGAAGTGCCGGGGCAGGATCTCCTGTCATCT
CACCTTGCTCCTGCCGAGAAAGTATCCATCATGGCTGATGCAATGCGGCGGCTGCATACGCTTGATCCGG
CTACCTGCCCATTCGACCACCAAGCGAAACATCGCATCGAGCGAGCACGTACTCGGATGGAAGCCGGTCT
TGTCGATCAGGATGATCTGGACGAAGAGCATCAGGGGCTCGCGCCAGCCGAACTGTTCGCCAGGCTCAAG
GCGCGCATGCCCGACGGCGATGATCTCGTCGTGACCCATGGCGATGCCTGCTTGCCGAATATCATGGTGG
AAAATGGCCGCTTTTCTGGATTCATCGACTGTGGCCGGCTGGGTGTGGCGGACCGCTATCAGGACATAGC
GTTGGCTACCCGTGATATTGCTGAAGAGCTTGGCGGCGAATGGGCTGACCGCTTCCTCGTGCTTTACGGT
ATCGCCGCTCCCGATTCGCAGCGCATCGCCTTCTATCGCCTTCTTGACGAGTTCTTCTGAGGGGATCAAT
TCTCTAGAGCTCGCTGATCAGCCTCGACTGTGCCTTCTAGTTGCCAGCCATCTGTTGTTTGCCCCTCCCC
CGTGCCTTCCTTGACCCTGGAAGGTGCCACTCCCACTGTCCTTTCCTAATAAAATGAGGAAATTGCATCG
CATTGTCTGAGTAGGTGTCATTCTATTCTGGGGGGTGGGGTGGGGCAGGACAGCAAGGGGGAGGATTGGG
AAGACAATAGCAGGCATGCTGGGGATGCGGTGGGCTCTATGGCTTCTGAGGCGGAAAGAACCAGCTGGGG
GCTAGCAAAGCCTAGGAAGACGTACGTATACGCGTCGAGTTTACTCCCTATCAGTGATAGAGAACGTATG
TCGAGTTTACTCCCTATCAGTGATAGAGAACGTATGTCGAGTTTACTCCCTATCAGTGATAGAGAACGTA
TGTCGAGTTTATCCCTATCAGTGATAGAGAACGTATGTCGAGTTTACTCCCTATCAGTGATAGAGAACGT
ATGTCGAGGTAGGCGTGTACGGTGGGAAGGCCGCTCTAGCCCGGGCGGATCCCCCGGGCTGCAGGAATTC
GATATCAAGCTTGCCACCATGCCAGAGCCAGCGAAGTCTGCTCCCGCCCCGAAAAAGGGCTCCAAGAAGG
CGGTGACTAAGGCGCAGAAGAAAGGCGGCAAGAAGCGCAAGCGCAGCCGCAAGGAGAGCTATTCCATCTA
TGTGTACAAGGTTCTGAAGCAGGTCCACCCTGACACCGGCATTTCGTCCAAGGCCATGGGCATCATGAAT
TCGTTTGTGAACGACATTTTCGAGCGCATCGCAGGTGAGGCTTCCCGCCTGGCGCATTACAACAAGCGCT
CGACCATCACCTCCAGGGAGATCCAGACGGCCGTGCGCCTGCTGCTGCCTGGGGAGTTGGCCAAGCACGC
CGTGTCCGAGGGTACTAAGGCCATCACCAAGTACACCAGCGCTAAGGATCCCCGGGTACCGGTCGCCACC
ATGGTGAGCAAGGGCGAGGAGCTGTTCACCGGGGTGGTGCCCATCCTGGTCGAGCTGGACGGCGACGTAA
ACGGCCACAAGTTCAGCGTGTCCGGCGAGGGCGAGGGCGATGCCACCTACGGCAAGCTGACCCTGAAGTT
CATCTGCACCACCGGCAAGCTGCCCGTGCCCTGGCCCACCCTCGTGACCACCTTCGGCTACGGCCTGATG
TGCTTCGCCCGCTACCCCGACCACATGAAGCAGCACGACTTCTTCAAGTCCGCCATGCCCGAAGGCTACG
TCCAGGAGCGCACCATCTTCTTCAAGGACGACGGCAACTACAAGACCCGCGCCGAGGTGAAGTTCGAGGG
CGACACCCTGGTGAACCGCATCGAGCTGAAGGGCATCGACTTCAAGGAGGACGGCAACATCCTGGGGCAC
AAGCTGGAGTACAACTACAACAGCCACAACGTCTATATCATGGCCGACAAGCAGAAGAACGGCATCAAGG
TGAACTTCAAGATCCGCCACAACATCGAGGACGGCAGCGTGCAGCTCGCCGACCACTACCAGCAGAACAC
CCCCATCGGCGACGGCCCCGTGCTGCTGCCCGACAACCACTACCTGAGCTACCAGTCCGCCCTGAGCAAA
GACCCCAACGAGAAGCGCGATCACATGGTCCTGCTGGAGTTCGTGACCGCCGCCGGGATCACTCTCGGCA
TGGACGAGCTGTACAAGTAGGTCGACCTCGAGGGGGGGCCCGGTACCAGGTAAGTGTACCCAATTCGCCC
TATAGTGAGTCGTATTACAATTCACTCGATCGCCCTTCCCAACAGTTGCGCAGCCTGAATGGCGAATGGA
GATCCAATTTTTAAGTGTATAATGTGTTAAACTACTGATTCTAATTGTTTGTGTATTTTAGATTCACAGT
CCCAAGGCTCATTTCAGGCCCCTCAGTCCTCACAGTCTGTTCATGATCATAATCAGCCATACCACATTTG
TAGAGGTTTTACTTGCTTTAAAAAACCTCCCACACCTCCCCCTGAACCTGAAACATAAAATGAATGCAAT
TGTTGTTGTTAACTTGTTTATTGCAGCTTATAATGGTTACAAATAAAGCAATAGCATCACAAATTTCACA
AATAAAGCATTTTTTTCACTGCATTCTAGTTGTGGTTTGTCCAAACTCATCAATGTATCTTAACGCGTAA
ATTGTAAGCGTCTCATGAAGACGACGCGAAATTCAGCATTTTCACAAGCGTTATCTTTTACAAAACCGAT
CTCACTCTCCTTTGATGCGAATGCCAGCGTCAGACATCATATGCAGATACTCACCTGCATCCTGAACCCA
TTGACCTCCAACCCCGTAATAGCGATGCGTAATGATGTCGATAGTTACTAACGGGTCTTGTTCGATTAAC
TGCCGCAGAAACTCTTCCAGGTCACCAGTGCAGTGCTTGATAACAGGAGTCTTCCCAGGATGGCGAACAA
CAAGAAACTGGTTTCCGTCTTCACGGACTTCGTTGCTTTCCAGTTTAGCAATACGCTTACTCCCATCCGA
GATAACACCTTCGTAATACTCACGCTGCTCGTTGAGTTTTGATTTTGCTGTTTCAAGCTCAACACGCAGT
TTCCCTACTGTTAGCGCAATATCCTCGTTCTCCTGGTCGCGGCGTTTGATGTATTGCTGGTTTCTTTCCC
GTTCATCCAGCAGTTCCAGCACAATCGATGGTGTTACCAATTCATGGAAAAGGTCTGCGTCAAATCCCCA
GTCGTCATGCATTGCCTGCTCTGCCGCTTCACGCAGTGCCTGAGAGTTAATTTCGCTCACTTCGAACCTC
TCTGTTTACTGATAAGTTCCAGATCCTCCTGGCAACTTGCACAAGTCCGACAACCCTGAACGACCAGGCG
TCTTCGTTCATCTATCGGATCGCCACACTCACAACAATGAGTGGCAGATATAGCCTGGTGGTTCAGGCGG
CGCATTTTTATTGCTGTGTTGCGCTGTAATTCTTCTATTTCTGATGCTGAATCAATGATGTCTGCCATCT
TTCATTAATCCCTGAACTGTTGGTTAATACGCTTGAGGGTGAATGCGAATAATAAAAAAGGAGCCTGTAG
CTCCCTGATGATTTTGCTTTTCATGTTCATCGTTCCTTAAAGACGCCGTTTAACATGCCGATTGCCAGGC
TTAAATGAGTCGGTGTGAATCCCATCAGCGTTACCGTTTCGCGGTGCTTCTTCAGTACGCTACGGCAAAT
GTCATCGACGTTTTTATCCGGAAACTGCTGTCTGGCTTTTTTTGATTTCAGAATTAGCCTGACGGGCAAT
GCTGCGAAGGGCGTTTTCCTGCTGAGGTGTCATTGAACAAGTCCCATGTCGGCAAGCATAAGCACACAGA
ATATGAAGCCCGCTGCCAGAAAAATGCATTCCGTGGTTGTCATACCTGGTTTCTCTCATCTGCTTCTGCT
TTCGCCACCATCATTCCAGCTTTCCTAGGGACGTCCATATGAATGTAGTCTTATGCAATACACTTGTAGT
CTTGCAACATGGTAACGATGAGTTAGCAACATGCCTTACAAGGAGAGAAAAAGCACCGTGCATGCCGATT
GGTGGAAGTAAGGTGGTACGATCGTGCCTTATTAGGAAGGCAACAGACAGGTCTGACATGGATTGGACGA
ACCACTGAATTGCGCATTGCAGAGATAATTGTATTTAAGTGCCTAGCTCGATACAATAAACGCCATTTGA
CCATTCACCACATTGGTGTGCACCCTGCAGATCTAGAATGCCAGAGCCAGCGAAGTCTGCTCCCGCCCCG
AAAAAGGGCTCCAAGAAGGCGGTGACTAAGGCGCAGAAGAAAGGCGGCAAGAAGCGCAAGCGCAGCCGCA
AGGAGAGCTATTCCATCTATGTGTACAAGGTTCTGAAGCAGGTCCACCCTGACACCGGCATTTCGTCCAA
GGCCATGGGCATCATGAATTCGTTTGTGAACGACATTTTCGAGCGCATCGCAGGTGAGGCTTCCCGCCTG
GCGCATTACAACAAGCGCTCGACCATCACCTCCAGGGAGATCCAGACGGCCGTGCGCCTGCTGCTGCCTG
GGGAGTTGGCCAAGCACGCCGTGTCCGAGGGTACTAAGGCCATCACCAAGTACACCAGCGCTAAGGATCC
ACCGGTCGCCACCATGGTGAGCAAGGGCGAGGAGGATAACATGGCCATCATCAAGGAGTTCATGCGCTTC
AAGGTGCACATGGAGGGCTCCGTGAACGGCCACGAGTTCGAGATCGAGGGCGAGGGCGAGGGCCGCCCCT
ACGAGGGCACCCAGACCGCCAAGCTGAAGGTGACCAAGGGTGGCCCCCTGCCCTTCGCCTGGGACATCCT
GTCCCCTCAGTTCATGTACGGCTCCAAGGCCTACGTGAAGCACCCCGCCGACATTCCCGACTACTTGAAG
CTGTCCTTCCCCGAGGGCTTCAAGTGGGAGCGCGTGATGAACTTCGAGGACGGCGGCGTGGTGACCGTGA
CCCAGGACTCCTCCCTGCAGGACGGCGAGTTCATCTACAAGGTGAAGCTGCGCGGCACCAACTTCCCCTC
CGACGGCCCCGTAATGCAGAAGAAGACCATGGGCTGGGAGGCCTCCTCCGAGCGGATGTACCCCGAGGAC
GGCGCCCTGAAGGGCGAGATCAAGCAGAGGCTGAAGCTGAAGGACGGCGGCCACTACGACGCTGAGGTCA
AGACCACCTACAAGGCCAAGAAGCCCGTGCAGCTGCCCGGCGCCTACAACGTCAACATCAAGTTGGACAT
CACCTCCCACAACGAGGACTACACCATCGTGGAACAGTACGAACGCGCCGAGGGCCGCCACTCCACCGGC
GGCATGGACGAGCTGTACAAGTCTTAAGCGACTCTAGATCATAATCAGCCATACCACATTTGTAGAGGTT
TTACTTGCTTTAAAAAACCTCCCACACCTCCCCCTGAACCTGAAACATAAAATGAATGCAATTGTTGTTG
TTAACTTGTTTATTGCAGCTTATAATGGTTACAAATAAAGCAATAGCATCACAAATTTCACAAATAAAGC
ATTTTTTTCACTGCATTCTAGTTGTGGTTTGTCCAAACTCATCAATGTATCTCATATGTGTATCCGCTCA
TGAGACAATAACCCTGATAAATGCTTCAATAATATTGAAAAAGGAAGAGTATGAGTATTCAACATTTCCG
TGTCGCCCTTATTCCCTTTTTTGCGGCATTTTGCCTTCCTGTTTTTGCTCACCCAGAAACGCTGGTGAAA
GTAAAAGATGCTGAAGATCAGTTGGGTGCACGAGTGGGTTACATCGAACTGGATCTCAACAGCGGTAAGA
TCCTTGAGAGTTTTCGCCCCGAAGAACGTTTTCCAATGATGAGCACTTTTAAAGTTCTGCTATGTGGCGC
GGTATTATCCCGTATTGACGCCGGGCAAGAGCAACTCGGTCGCCGCATACACTATTCTCAGAATGACTTG
GTTGAGTACTCACCAGTCACAGAAAAGCATCTTACGGATGGCATGACAGTAAGAGAATTATGCAGTGCTG
CCATAACCATGAGTGATAACACTGCGGCCAACTTACTTCTGACAACGATCGGAGGACCGAAGGAGCTAAC
CGCTTTTTTGCACAACATGGGGGATCATGTAACTCGCCTTGATCGTTGGGAACCGGAGCTGAATGAAGCC
ATACCAAACGACGAGCGTGACACCACGATGCCTGTAGCAATGGCAACAACGTTGCGCAAACTATTAACTG
GCGAACTACTTACTCTAGCTTCCCGGCAACAATTAATAGACTGGATGGAGGCGGATAAAGTTGCAGGACC
ACTTCTGCGCTCGGCCCTTCCGGCTGGCTGGTTTATTGCTGATAAATCTGGAGCCGGTGAGCGTGGGTCT
CGCGGTATCATTGCAGCACTGGGGCCAGATGGTAAGCCCTCCCGTATCGTAGTTATCTACACGACGGGGA
GTCAGGCAACTATGGATGAACGAAATAGACAGATCGCTGAGATAGGTGCCTCACTGATTAAGCATTGGTA
ACTGTCAGACCAAGTTTACTCATATATACTTTAGATT
Features (pLannotate 1.2.2; 30 found; start..end, strand, type, name):
    135..723     +  rep_origin     ori: high-copy-number ColE1/pMB1/pBR322/pUC origin of replication
    801..884     +  CDS            large T antigen (fragment): large T antigen from SV40 (simian virus 40)
    907..1041    +  polyA_signal   SV40 poly(A) signal: SV40 polyadenylation signal
   1038..1121    +  CDS            large T antigen (fragment): large T antigen from SV40 (simian virus 40)
   1144..1265    +  polyA_signal   SV40 poly(A) signal: SV40 polyadenylation signal
   1302..1371    +  protein_bind   attB: attB site for the φC31 integrase (Groth et al., 2000) phage φC31 integrase
   1560..1580    -  misc_feature   MCS (fragment): pBluescript multiple cloning site
   1637..2440    +  CDS            NeoR/KanR: aminoglycoside phosphotransferase from Tn5; aph(3')-II (or nptII); confers resistance to neomycin, kanamycin, and G418 (Geneticin®)
   2478..2702    +  polyA_signal   bGH poly(A) signal: bovine growth hormone polyadenylation signal
   2706..2727    +  promoter       SV40 promoter (fragment): SV40 enhancer and early promoter
   2764..2967    +  promoter       tight TRE promoter (fragment): Tet-responsive promoter PTight, consisting of seven tet operator sequences followed by the minimal CMV promoter
   2775..2793    +  protein_bind   tet operator: tetO; bacterial operator O2 for the tetR and tetA genes tetracycline repressor TetR
   2987..3022    +  misc_feature   MCS (fragment): pBluescript multiple cloning site
   3029..3406    +  CDS            H2B: human histone H2B; HIST1H2BJ
   3405..3421    -  misc_feature   MCS (fragment): pUC18/19 multiple cloning site
   3431..4147    +  CDS            Citrine: Citrine is a basic (constitutively fluorescent) yellow fluorescent protein published in 2001, derived from Aequorea victoria. It has moderate acid sensitivity.
   4151..4177    +  misc_feature   MCS (fragment): pBluescript multiple cloning site
   4199..4217    -  promoter       T7 promoter: promoter for bacteriophage T7 RNA polymerase
   4227..4266    +  CDS            lacZα (fragment): LacZα fragment of β-galactosidase; lacZ fragment
   4276..4331    +  intron         small t intron (fragment): SV40 (simian virus 40) small t antigen intron
   4331..4468    +  CDS            large T antigen (fragment): large T antigen from SV40 (simian virus 40)
   4491..4612    +  polyA_signal   SV40 poly(A) signal: SV40 polyadenylation signal
   4695..5237    -  CDS            ea22: EA22_LAMBD - Protein predicted: Swiss-Prot protein existence level 4. From Escherichia phage lambda (Bacteriophage lambda).
   5922..6184    +  promoter       RSV promoter: Rous sarcoma virus enhancer/promoter
   6198..6575    +  CDS            H2B: human histone H2B; HIST1H2BJ
   6594..7301    +  CDS            mCherry: mCherry is a basic (constitutively fluorescent) red fluorescent protein published in 2004, derived from Discosoma sp.. It is reported to be a very rapidly-maturing monomer with low acid sensitivity.
   7317..7400    +  CDS            large T antigen (fragment): large T antigen from SV40 (simian virus 40)
   7423..7504    +  polyA_signal   SV40 poly(A) signal: SV40 polyadenylation signal
   7549..7610    +  promoter       AmpR promoter: bla
   7611..8471    +  CDS            AmpR: β-lactamase; bla; confers resistance to ampicillin, carbenicillin, and related antibiotics
