[The description below was written by a language model from this plasmid's Addgene catalogue record and pLannotate feature annotations shown in this document.]
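Description:
pMH010_phiC31_neo-5xTetO-pEF-H2B-mCitrine-1.2kb,lambda-pRSV-H2B-mCherry is an 8.5 kb mammalian expression plasmid built on the pSLR-test backbone and designed for site-specific genomic integration. In bacteria it is maintained by a high-copy ColE1/pUC-type origin and an ampicillin resistance gene. A φC31 attB site sits just upstream of a neomycin/G418 resistance coding sequence with a bGH polyadenylation signal. No promoter is annotated directly ahead of NeoR, and the record does not say how it is expressed. Tandem SV40 poly(A) signals lie upstream of the attB site.

The payload is a two-gene fluorescent reporter. An array of Tet operator sites (five according to the name, detected in the feature table as a partial TRE) provides a docking site for TetR/rTetR fusion proteins. It lies immediately upstream of the first gene, human histone H2B fused to mCitrine, which ends in an SV40 poly(A) signal. The catalogue lists this gene as driven by the EF1-alpha promoter, but the automated annotation shows no pEF feature, and only a short interval separates the operators from the H2B start, so this promoter cannot be confirmed from the table. A spacer of about 1.2 kb of bacteriophage lambda DNA (partly recognised as the ea22 reading frame) separates this gene from a second one, in which an RSV promoter drives H2B-mCherry, again followed by an SV40 poly(A) signal. The H2B fusions concentrate both signals in the nucleus.

The construct is used to recruit chromatin regulators to the TetO sites. Yellow and red fluorescence in single cells then report how silencing and reactivation spread from the upstream gene to its neighbour across a defined spacer distance.
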