Addgene plasmid #179427: pMH010_phiC31_neo-5xTetO-pEF-H2B-mCitrine-1.2kb,lambda-pRSV-H2B-mCherry
Purpose: Dual fluorescent reporter construct with 1.2kb lambda spacer, upstream TRE (Tetracycline Response Element) recruitment site, phiC31 attB for integration
Depositing lab: Lacra Bintu. Depositing organization: Stanford University. Publication: Dynamic spreading of chromatin-mediated gene silencing and reactivation between neighboring genes in single cells. Lensch S, Herschl MH, Ludwig CH, Sinha J, Hinks MM, Mukund A, Fujimori T, Bintu L. Elife. 2022 Jun 9;11. pii: 75115. doi: 10.7554/eLife.75115. PubMed 35678392.
Backbone
  Vector backbone: pSLR-test
  Backbone manufacturer: Yamaguchi et al. 2011 PLoS One, doi: 10.1371/journal.pone.0017267
  Vector type: Mammalian Expression
  Selectable markers: Neomycin (select with G418)
Growth in bacteria
  Bacterial resistance: Ampicillin, 100 μg/mL
  Growth temperature: 37°C
  Growth strain: DH5alpha
  Copy number: High Copy
Gene/Insert
  Gene/Insert name: TRE-cit-1.2kb-mch (alt name: TRE, H2B-mCitrine, lambda DNA spacer, H2B-mCherry)
  Species: H. sapiens (human), Synthetic; Escherichia virus Lambda
  Promoter: pEF alpha, pRSV
  Cloning method: Gibson Cloning
  Sequencing primers: 5′ n/a
Terms and licenses: Academic/Nonprofit Terms; Industry Terms: Not Available to Industry
Depositor comments: Please visit https://www.biorxiv.org/content/10.1101/2021.11.04.467237v1 for bioRxiv preprint.
How to cite: pMH010_phiC31_neo-5xTetO-pEF-H2B-mCitrine-1.2kb,lambda-pRSV-H2B-mCherry was a gift from Lacra Bintu (Addgene plasmid # 179427 ; http://n2t.net/addgene:179427 ; RRID:Addgene_179427)
